>Addgene plasmid #168313 | pTL79 | addgene full sequence | sequence record 348912 | Addgene NGS Result
CGGTGCGGGCCTCTTCGCTATTACGCCAGATCCTTTTGTTGTTTCCGGGTGTACAATATGGACTTCCTCT
TTTCTGGCAACCAAACCCATACATCGGGATTCCTATAATACCTTCGTTGGTCTCCCTAACATGTAGGTGG
CGGAGGGGAGATATACAATAGAACAGATACCAGACAAGACATAATGGGCTAAACAAGACTACACCAATTA
CACTGCCTCATTGATGGTGGTACATAACGAACTAATACTGTAGCCCTAGACTTGATAGCCATCATCATAT
CGAAGTTTCACTACCCTTTTTCCATTTGCCATCTATTGAAGTAATAATAGGCGCATGCAACTTCTTTTCT
TTTTTTTTCTTTTCTCTCTCCCCCGTTGTTGTCTCACCATATCCGCAATGACAAAAAAATGATGGAAGAC
ACTAAAGGAAAAAATTAACGACAAAGACAGCACCAACAGATGTCGTTGTTCCAGAGCTGATGAGGGGTAT
CTCGAAGCACACGAAACTTTTTCCTTCCTTCATTCACGCACACTACTCTCTAATGAGCAACGGTATACGG
CCTTCCTTCCAGTTACTTGAATTTGAAATAAAAAAAAGTTTGCTGTCTTGCTATCAAGTATAAATAGACC
TGCAATTATTAATCTTTTGTTTCCTCGTCATTGTTCTCGTTCCCTTTCTTCCTTGTTTCTTTTTCTGCAC
AATATTTCAAGCTATACCAAGCATACAATCAACTCCAAGCTTGAAGCAAGCCTCCTGAAAGATGAAGCTA
CTGTCTTCTATCGAACAAGCATGCGATATTTGCCGACTTAAAAAGCTCAAGTGCTCCAAAGAAAAACCGA
AGTGCGCCAAGTGTCTGAAGAACAACTGGGAGTGTCGCTACTCTCCCAAAACCAAAAGGTCTCCGCTGAC
TAGGGCACATCTGACAGAAGTGGAATCAAGGCTAGAAAGACTGGAACAGCTATTTCTACTGATTTTTCCT
CGAGAAGACCTTGACATGATTTTGAAAATGGATTCTTTACAGGATATAAAAGCATTGTTAACAGGATTAT
TTGTACAAGATAATGTGAATAAAGATGCCGTCACAGATAGATTGGCTTCAGTGGAGACTGATATGCCTCT
AACATTGAGACAGCATAGAATAAGTGCGACATCATCATCGGAAGAGAGTAGTAACAAAGGTCAAAGACAG
TTGACTGTATCGCCGGAATTTGTAATACGACTCACTATAGGGCGAGCCGCCATCATGGAGGAGCAGAAGC
TGATCTCAGAGGAGGACCTGCATATGGCCATGGAGGCCGAATTCCGCACCGAAATGGTGATTCGCATGCA
GGGTGGCAGCGAAAAAGGCCATGCCGCAATGAAAGTGGCCGCCGCCACCGAAGGTGTTGAAAGCGTGACC
CTGAGCGGCAAAGATAAAAGCCTGCTGCGTGTGGTGGGTGATGGTGTGGATTGCAATCGCCTGACCACCC
GTCTGCGTCGCAAAGTTGGCCGCGCAGATCTGGTGGAACTGCGCACCCTGCATGCCGGCTATTATGGTAG
CAGCAGCAGCCGTGCAGCCGGTAGCAGCCTGAGTCGCTAAGGATCCGTCGACCTGCAGCGGCCGCATAAC
TAGCATAACCCCTTGGGGCCTCTAAACGGGTCTTGAGGGGTTTTTTGCGCGCTTGCAGCCAAGCTAATTC
CGGGCGAATTTCTTATGATTTATGATTTTTATTATTAAATAAGTTATAAAAAAAATAAGTGTATACAAAT
TTTAAAGTGACTCTTAGGTTTTAAAACGAAAATTCTTATTCTTGAGTAACTCTTTCCTGTAGGTCAGGTT
GCTTTCTCAGGTATAGCATGAGGTCGCTCTTATTGACCACACCTCTACCGGCATGCAAGCTTGGCGTAAT
CATGGTCATAGCTGTTTCCTGTGTGAAATTGTTATCCGCTCACAATTCCACACAACATACGAGCCGGAAG
CATAAAGTGTAAAGCCTGGGGTGCCTAATGAGTGAGCTAACTCACATTAATTGCGTTGCGCTCACTGCCC
GCTTTCCAGTCGGGAAACCTGTCGTGCCAGCTGCATTAATGAATCGGCCAACGCGCGGGGAGAGGCGGTT
TGCGTATTGGGCGCTCTTCCGCTTCCTCGCTCACTGACTCGCTGCGCTCGGTCGTTCGGCTGCGGCGAGC
GGTATCAGCTCACTCAAAGGCGGTAATACGGTTATCCACAGAATCAGGGGATAACGCAGGAAAGAACATG
TGAGCAAAAGGCCAGCAAAAGGCCAGGAACCGTAAAAAGGCCGCGTTGCTGGCGTTTTTCCATAGGCTCC
GCCCCCCTGACGAGCATCACAAAAATCGACGCTCAAGTCAGAGGTGGCGAAACCCGACAGGACTATAAAG
ATACCAGGCGTTTCCCCCTGGAAGCTCCCTCGTGCGCTCTCCTGTTCCGACCCTGCCGCTTACCGGATAC
CTGTCCGCCTTTCTCCCTTCGGGAAGCGTGGCGCTTTCTCATAGCTCACGCTGTAGGTATCTCAGTTCGG
TGTAGGTCGTTCGCTCCAAGCTGGGCTGTGTGCACGAACCCCCCGTTCAGCCCGACCGCTGCGCCTTATC
CGGTAACTATCGTCTTGAGTCCAACCCGGTAAGACACGACTTATCGCCACTGGCAGCAGCCACTGGTAAC
AGGATTAGCAGAGCGAGGTATGTAGGCGGTGCTACAGAGTTCTTGAAGTGGTGGCCTAACTACGGCTACA
CTAGAAGAACAGTATTTGGTATCTGCGCTCTGCTGAAGCCAGTTACCTTCGGAAAAAGAGTTGGTAGCTC
TTGATCCGGCAAACAAACCACCGCTGGTAGCGGTGGTTTTTTTGTTTGCAAGCAGCAGATTACGCGCAGA
AAAAAAGGATCTCAAGAAGATCCTTTGATCTTTTCTACGGGGTCTGACGCTCAGTGGAACGAAAACTCAC
GTTAAGGGATTTTGGTCATGAGATTATCAAAAAGGATCTTCACCTAGATCCTTTTAAATTAAAAATGAAG
TTTTAAATCAATCTAAAGTATATATGAGTAACCTGAGGCTATGGCAGGGCCTGCCGCCCCGACGTTGGCT
GCGAGCCCTGGGCCTTCACCCGAACTTGGGGGGTGGGGTGGGGAAAAGGAAGAAACGCGGGCGTATTGGC
CCCAATGGGGTCTCGGTGGGGTATCGACAGAGTGCCAGCCCTGGGACCGAACCCCGCGTTTATGAACAAA
CGACCCAACACCGTGCGTTTTATTCTGTCTTTTTATTGCCGTCATAGCGCGGGTTCCTTCCGGTATTGTC
TCCTTCCGTGTTTCAGTTAGCCTCCCCCTAGGGTGGGCGAAGAACTCCAGCATGAGATCCCCGCGCTGGA
GGATCATCCAGCCGGCGTCCCGGAAAACGATTCCGAAGCCCAACCTTTCATAGAAGGCGGCGGTGGAATC
GAAATCTCGTGATGGCAGGTTGGGCGTCGCTTGGTCGGTCATTTCGAACCCCAGAGTCCCGCTCAGAAGA
ACTCGTCAAGAAGGCGATAGAAGGCGATGCGCTGCGAATCGGGAGCGGCGATACCGTAAAGCACGAGGAA
GCGGTCAGCCCATTCGCCGCCAAGCTCTTCAGCAATATCACGGGTAGCCAACGCTATGTCCTGATAGCGG
TCCGCCACACCCAGCCGGCCACAGTCGATGAATCCAGAAAAGCGGCCATTTTCCACCATGATATTCGGCA
AGCAGGCATCGCCATGAGTCACGACGAGATCCTCGCCGTCGGGCATGCTCGCCTTGAGCCTGGCGAACAG
TTCGGCTGGCGCGAGCCCCTGATGCTCTTCGTCCAGATCATCCTGATCGACAAGACCGGCTTCCATCCGA
GTACGTGCTCGCTCGATGCGATGTTTCGCTTGGTGGTCGAATGGGCAGGTAGCCGGATCAAGCGTATGCA
GCCGCCGCATTGCATCAGCCATGATGGATACTTTCTCGGCAGGAGCAAGGTGAGATGACAGGAGATCCTG
CCCCGGCACTTCGCCCAATAGCAGCCAGTCCCTTCCCGCTTCAGTGACAACGTCGAGCACAGCTGCGCAA
GGAACGCCCGTCGTGGCCAGCCACGATAGCCGCGCTGCCTCGTCTTGCAGTTCATTCAGGGCACCGGACA
GGTCGGTCTTGACAAAAAGAACCGGGCGCCCCTGCGCTGACAGCCGGAACACGGCGGCATCAGAGCAGCC
GATTGTCTGTTGTGCCCAGTCATAGCCGAATAGCCTCTCCACCCAAGCGGCCGGAGAACCTGCGTGCAAT
CCATCTTGTTCAATCATACTCTTCCTTTTTCAATATTATTGAAGCATTTATCAGGGTTATTGTCTCATGA
GCGGATACATATTTGAATGTATTTAGAAAAATAAACAAATAGGGGTTCCGCGCACATTTCCCCGAAAAGT
GCCACCTGAACGAAGCATCTGTGCTTCATTTTGTAGAACAAAAATGCAACGCGAGAGCGCTAATTTTTCA
AACAAAGAATCTGAGCTGCATTTTTACAGAACAGAAATGCAACGCGAAAGCGCTATTTTACCAACGAAGA
ATCTGTGCTTCATTTTTGTAAAACAAAAATGCAACGCGAGAGCGCTAATTTTTCAAACAAAGAATCTGAG
CTGCATTTTTACAGAACAGAAATGCAACGCGAGAGCGCTATTTTACCAACAAAGAATCTATACTTCTTTT
TTGTTCTACAAAAATGCATCCCGAGAGCGCTATTTTTCTAACAAAGCATCTTAGATTACTTTTTTTCTCC
TTTGTGCGCTCTATAATGCAGTCTCTTGATAACTTTTTGCACTGTAGGTCCGTTAAGGTTAGAAGAAGGC
TACTTTGGTGTCTATTTTCTCTTCCATAAAAAAAGCCTGACTCCACTTCCCGCGTTTACTGATTACTAGC
GAAGCTGCGGGTGCATTTTTTCAAGATAAAGGCATCCCCGATTATATTCTATACCGATGTGGATTGCGCA
TACTTTGTGAACAGAAAGTGATAGCGTTGATGATTCTTCATTGGTCAGAAAATTATGAACGGTTTCTTCT
ATTTTGTCTCTATATACTACGTATAGGAAATGTTTACATTTTCGTATTGTTTTCGATTCACTCTATGAAT
AGTTCTTACTACAATTTTTTTGTCTAAAGAGTAATACTAGAGATAAACATAAAAAATGTAGAGGTCGAGT
TTAGATGCAAGTTCAAGGAGCGAAAGGTGGATGGGTAGGTTATATAGGGATATAGCACAGAGATATATAG
CAAAGAGATACTTTTGAGCAATGTTTGTGGAAGCGGTATTCGCAATATTTTAGTAGCTCGTTACAGTCCG
GTGCGTTTTTGGTTTTTTGAAAGTGCGTCTTCAGAGCGCTTTTGGTTTTCAAAAGCGCTCTGAAGTTCCT
ATACTTTCTAGAGAATAGGAACTTCGGAATAGGAACTTCAAAGCGTTTCCGAAAACGAGCGCTTCCGAAA
ATGCAACGCGAGCTGCGCACATACAGCTCACTGTTCACGTCGCACCTATATCTGCGTGTTGCCTGTATAT
ATATATACATGAGAAGAACGGCATAGTGCGTGTTTATGCTTAAATGCGTACTTATATGCGTCTATTTATG
TAGGATGAAAGGTAGTCTAGTACCTCCTGTGATATTATCCCATTCCATGCGGGGTATCGTATGCTTCCTT
CAGCACTACCCTTTAGCTGTTCTATATGCTGCCACTCCTCAATTGGATTAGTCTCATCCTTCAATGCTAT
CATTTCCTTTGATATTGGATCATACTAAGAAACCATTATTATCATGACATTAACCTATAAAAATAGGCGT
ATCACGAGGCCCTTTCGTCTCGCGCGTTTCGGTGATGACGGTGAAAACCTCTGACACATGCAGCTCCCGG
AGACGGTCACAGCTTGTCTGTAAGCGGATGCCGGGAGCAGACAAGCCCGTCAGGGCGCGTCAGCGGGTGT
TGGCGGGTGTCGGGGCTGGCTTAACTATGCGGCATCAGAGCAGATTGTACTGAGAGTGCACCATAGATCA
ACGACATTACTATATATATAATATAGGAAGCATTTAATAGAACAGCATCGTAATATATGTGTACTTTGCA
GTTATGACGCCAGATGGCAGTAGTGGAAGATATTCTTTATTGAAAAATAGCTTGTCACCTTACGTACAAT
CTTGATCCGGAGCTTTTCTTTTTTTGCCGATTAAGAATTAATTCGGTCGAAAAAAGAAAAGGAGAGGGCC
AAGAGGGAGGGCATTGGTGACTATTGAGCACGTGAGTATACGTGATTAAGCACACAAAGGCAGCTTGGAG
TATGTCTGTTATTAATTTCACAGGTAGTTCTGGTCCATTGGTGAAAGTTTGCGGCTTGCAGAGCACAGAG
GCCGCAGAATGTGCTCTAGATTCCGATGCTGACTTGCTGGGTATTATATGTGTGCCCAATAGAAAGAGAA
CAATTGACCCGGTTATTGCAAGGAAAATTTCAAGTCTTGTAAAAGCATATAAAAATAGTTCAGGCACTCC
GAAATACTTGGTTGGCGTGTTTCGTAATCAACCTAAGGAGGATGTTTTGGCTCTGGTCAATGATTACGGC
ATTGATATCGTCCAACTGCATGGAGATGAGTCGTGGCAAGAATACCAAGAGTTCCTCGGTTTGCCAGTTA
TTAAAAGACTCGTATTTCCAAAAGACTGCAACATACTACTCAGTGCAGCTTCACAGAAACCTCATTCGTT
TATTCCCTTGTTTGATTCAGAAGCAGGTGGGACAGGTGAACTTTTGGATTGGAACTCGATTTCTGACTGG
GTTGGAAGGCAAGAGAGCCCCGAAAGCTTACATTTTATGTTAGCTGGTGGACTGACGCCAGAAAATGTTG
GTGATGCGCTTAGATTAAATGGCGTTATTGGTGTTGATGTAAGCGGAGGTGTGGAGACAAATGGTGTAAA
AGACTCTAACAAAATAGCAAATTTCGTCAAAAATGCTAAGAAATAGGTTATTACTGAGTAGTATTTATTT
AAGTATTGTTTGTGCACTTGCCGATCTATGCGGTGTGAAATACCGCACAGATGCGTAAGGAGAAAATACC
GCATCAGGAAATTGTAAGCGTTAATATTTTGTTAAAATTCGCGTTAAATTTTTGTTAAATCAGCTCATTT
TTTAACCAATAGGCCGAAATCGGCAAAATCCCTTATAAATCAAAAGAATAGACCGAGATAGGGT
[37 nt withheld, positions 7205-7241]
AAAGAACGTGGACTCCAACGTCAAAGG
[49 nt withheld, positions 7269-7317]
T
[91 nt withheld, positions 7319-7409]
G
[124 nt withheld, positions 7411-7534]
CCATTCGCCATTCAGGCTGCGCAACTGTTGGGAAGGGCGAT
Features (pLannotate 1.2.2; 23 found; start..end, strand, type, name):
     30..734     +  promoter       ADH1 promoter: S. cerevisiae ADH1; promoter for alcohol dehydrogenase 1
    762..1202    +  CDS            GAL4 DNA binding domain: DNA binding domain of the GAL4 transcriptional activator; Saccharomyces cerevisiae GAL4 (truncated)
   1213..1231    +  promoter       T7 promoter: promoter for bacteriophage T7 RNA polymerase
   1610..1657    +  terminator     T7 terminator: transcription terminator for bacteriophage T7 RNA polymerase
   1684..1871    +  terminator     ADH1 terminator: S. cerevisiae ADH1; transcription terminator for the S. cerevisiae alcohol dehydrogenase 1 (ADH1) gene
   1919..1935    -  protein_bind   lac operator: The lac repressor binds to the lac operator to inhibit transcription in E. coli. This inhibition can be relieved by adding lactose or isopropyl-β-D-thiogalactopyranoside (IPTG). lac repressor encoded by lacI
   1943..1973    -  promoter       lac promoter: promoter for the E. coli lac operon
   1988..2009    -  protein_bind   CAP binding site: CAP binding activates transcription in the presence of cAMP. E. coli catabolite activator protein
   2022..2114    -  CDS            lacI (fragment): lac repressor; lacI; The lac repressor binds to the lac operator to inhibit transcription in E. coli. This inhibition can be relieved by adding lactose or isopropyl-β-D-thiogalactopyranoside (IPTG).
   2297..2885    -  rep_origin     ori: high-copy-number ColE1/pMB1/pBR322/pUC origin of replication
   3107..3123    +  polyA_signal   bGH poly(A) signal (fragment): bovine growth hormone polyadenylation signal
   3214..3261    -  polyA_signal   HSV TK poly(A) signal: herpes simplex virus thymidine kinase polyadenylation signal (Cole and Stacy, 1985)
   3320..3472    -  CDS            ble (fragment): BLE_KLEPN - Experimental evidence at protein level: Swiss-Prot protein existence level 1. Binding protein with a strong affinity to the bleomycin family of antibiotics. Binds to CL990; an antimitotic-antibiotic compound. From Klebsiella pneumoniae.
   3493..4287    -  CDS            NeoR/KanR: aminoglycoside phosphotransferase from Tn5; aph(3')-II (or nptII); confers resistance to neomycin, kanamycin, and G418 (Geneticin®)
   4288..4392    -  promoter       AmpR promoter: bla
   4419..5761    -  rep_origin     2μ ori: yeast 2μ plasmid origin of replication
   5829..5864    +  CDS            rop (fragment): Rop protein, which maintains plasmids at low copy number; rop
   5966..6015    +  misc_feature   bom (fragment): basis of mobility region from pBR322
   6154..6301    +  promoter       TRP1 promoter: S. cerevisiae TRP1
   6302..6976    +  CDS            TRP1: phosphoribosylanthranilate isomerase, required for tryptophan biosynthesis; S. cerevisiae TRP1; yeast auxotrophic marker
   7027..7078    +  misc_feature   bom (fragment): basis of mobility region from pBR322
   7106..7534    -  rep_origin     f1 ori (sequence partly withheld): f1 bacteriophage origin of replication; arrow indicates direction of (+) strand synthesis
   7538..29      -  CDS            lacZα (fragment) (across the origin): LacZα fragment of β-galactosidase; lacZ fragment
