[The description below was written by a language model from this plasmid's Addgene catalogue record and pLannotate feature annotations shown in this document.]
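Description:
pTL79 is a yeast two-hybrid bait plasmid built on the pGBKT7 backbone, a yeast–E. coli shuttle vector of about 7.6 kb. In bacteria it replicates from a high-copy ColE1/pUC-type origin and is selected with kanamycin through the Tn5 aminoglycoside phosphotransferase gene (NeoR/KanR), which is driven by the bla (AmpR) promoter. In Saccharomyces cerevisiae it is maintained episomally by the 2μ origin and selected by tryptophan prototrophy via the TRP1 marker with its own promoter. An f1 origin is also present, along with several small annotated fragments (lacI, rop, bom, ble, lacZα, poly(A) signals) that appear to be backbone remnants rather than functional units.

The expression cassette consists of the yeast ADH1 promoter driving the GAL4 DNA-binding domain, followed by a T7 promoter, the cloning region, a T7 terminator and the ADH1 terminator. The catalogue lists the insert as Si955708539 from Setaria italica (foxtail millet). The feature table does not annotate this insert, but an unannotated stretch of roughly 380 nt between the T7 promoter and T7 terminator is where it would be expected to lie, presumably fused downstream of the GAL4 DNA-binding domain. The record does not state what protein the insert encodes or how it was cloned. In yeast, such a fusion serves as bait: interaction with a prey protein fused to an activation domain reconstitutes a transcriptional activator and switches on reporter genes. The T7 promoter additionally permits in vitro transcription of the insert. The associated publication concerns the host-target binding spectrum of a conserved blast fungus effector, suggesting the plasmid was used to test effector binding to this candidate host protein.
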