Addgene plasmid #168313: pTL79
Purpose: pGBKT7 yeast two-hybrid plasmid
Depositing lab: Sophien Kamoun. Depositing organization: Sainsbury Laboratory, Norwich. Publication: A single amino acid polymorphism in a conserved effector of the multihost blast fungus pathogen expands host-target binding spectrum. Bentham AR, Petit-Houdenot Y, Win J, Chuma I, Terauchi R, Banfield MJ, Kamoun S, Langner T. PLoS Pathog. 2021 Nov 10;17(11):e1009957. doi: 10.1371/journal.ppat.1009957. eCollection 2021 Nov. PubMed 34758051.
Backbone
  Vector backbone: pGBKT7
  Vector type: Yeast Expression
Growth in bacteria
  Bacterial resistance: Kanamycin, 50 μg/mL
  Growth temperature: 37°C
  Growth strain: DH5alpha
  Copy number: High Copy
Gene/Insert
  Gene/Insert name: Si955708539
  Species: Setaria italica
  Cloning method: Unknown
Terms and licenses: Academic/Nonprofit Terms; Industry Terms: Not Available to Industry
How to cite: pTL79 was a gift from Sophien Kamoun (Addgene plasmid # 168313 ; http://n2t.net/addgene:168313 ; RRID:Addgene_168313)
