>Addgene plasmid #168313 | pTL79 | depositor partial sequence | sequence record 326413 | insert
GAATTCCGCACCGAAATGGTGATTCGCATGCAGGGTGGCAGCGAAAAAGGCCATGCCGCAATGAAAGTGG
CCGCCGCCACCGAAGGTGTTGAAAGCGTGACCCTGAGCGGCAAAGATAAAAGCCTGCTGCGTGTGGTGGG
TGATGGTGTGGATTGCAATCGCCTGACCACCCGTCTGCGTCGCAAAGTTGGCCGCGCAGATCTGGTGGAA
CTGCGCACCCTGCATGCCGGCTATTATGGTAGCAGCAGCAGCCGTGCAGCCGGTAGCAGCCTGAGTCGCT
AAGGATCC
